>Addgene plasmid #75259 | p415 Ret2LD2a Q146F | addgene full sequence | sequence record 200180 | Addgene NGS Result
TATACGCAATCTACATACATTTATCAAGAAGGAGAAAAAGGAGGATGTAAAGGAATACAGGTAAGCAAAT
TGATACTAATGGCTCAACGTGATAAGGAAAAAGAATTGCACTTTAACATTAATATTGACAAGGAGGAGGG
CACCACACAAAAAGTTAGGTGTAACAGAAAATCATGAAACTATGATTCCTAATTTATATATTGGAGGATT
TTCTCTAAAAAAAAAAAAATACAACAAATAAAAAACACTCAATGACCTGACCATTTGATGGAGTTTAAGT
CAATACCTTCTTGAACCATTTCCCATAATGGTGAAAGTTCCCTCAAGAATTTTACTCTGTCAGAAACGGC
CTTAACGACGTAGTCGATATGGTGCACTCTCAGTACAATCTGCTCTGATGCCGCATAGTTAAGCCAGCCC
CGACACCCGCCAACACCCGCTGACGCGCCCTGACGGGCTTGTCTGCTCCCGGCATCCGCTTACAGACAAG
CTGTGACCGTCTCCGGGAGCTGCATGTGTCAGAGGTTTTCACCGTCATCACCGAAACGCGCGAGACGAAA
GGGCCTCGTGATACGCCTATTTTTATAGGTTAATGTCATGATAATAATGGTTTCTTAGGACGGATCGCTT
GCCTGTAACTTACACGCGCCTCGTATCTTTTAATGATGGAATAATTTGGGAATTTACTCTGTGTTTATTT
ATTTTTATGTTTTGTATTTGGATTTTAGAAAGTAAATAAAGAAGGTAGAAGAGTTACGGAATGAAGAAAA
AAAAATAAACAAAGGTTTAAAAAATTTCAACAAAAAGCGTACTTTACATATATATTTATTAGACAAGAAA
AGCAGATTAAATAGATATACATTCGATTAACGATAAGTAAAATGTAAAATCACAGGATTTTCGTGTGTGG
TCTTCTACACAGACAAGATGAAACAATTCGGCATTAATACCTGAGAGCAGGAAGAGCAAGATAAAAGGTA
GTATTTGTTGGCGATCCCCCTAGAGTCTTTTACATCTTCGGAAAACAAAAACTATTTTTTCTTTAATTTC
TTTTTTTACTTTCTATTTTTAATTTATATATTTATATTAAAAAATTTAAATTATAATTATTTTTATAGCA
CGTGATGAAAAGGACCCAGGTGGCACTTTTCGGGGAAATGTGCGCGGAACCCCTATTTGTTTATTTTTCT
AAATACATTCAAATATGTATCCGCTCATGAGACAATAACCCTGATAAATGCTTCAATAATATTGAAAAAG
GAAGAGTATGAGTATTCAACATTTCCGTGTCGCCCTTATTCCCTTTTTTGCGGCATTTTGCCTTCCTGTT
TTTGCTCACCCAGAAACGCTGGTGAAAGTAAAAGATGCTGAAGATCAGTTGGGTGCACGAGTGGGTTACA
TCGAACTGGATCTCAACAGCGGTAAGATCCTTGAGAGTTTTCGCCCCGAAGAACGTTTTCCAATGATGAG
CACTTTTAAAGTTCTGCTATGTGGCGCGGTATTATCCCGTATTGACGCCGGGCAAGAGCAACTCGGTCGC
CGCATACACTATTCTCAGAATGACTTGGTTGAGTACTCACCAGTCACAGAAAAGCATCTTACGGATGGCA
TGACAGTAAGAGAATTATGCAGTGCTGCCATAACCATGAGTGATAACACTGCGGCCAACTTACTTCTGAC
AACGATCGGAGGACCGAAGGAGCTAACCGCTTTTTTGCACAACATGGGGGATCATGTAACTCGCCTTGAT
CGTTGGGAACCGGAGCTGAATGAAGCCATACCAAACGACGAGCGTGACACCACGATGCCTGTAGCAATGG
CAACAACGTTGCGCAAACTATTAACTGGCGAACTACTTACTCTAGCTTCCCGGCAACAATTAATAGACTG
GATGGAGGCGGATAAAGTTGCAGGACCACTTCTGCGCTCGGCCCTTCCGGCTGGCTGGTTTATTGCTGAT
AAATCTGGAGCCGGTGAGCGTGGGTCTCGCGGTATCATTGCAGCACTGGGGCCAGATGGTAAGCCCTCCC
GTATCGTAGTTATCTACACGACGGGGAGTCAGGCAACTATGGATGAACGAAATAGACAGATCGCTGAGAT
AGGTGCCTCACTGATTAAGCATTGGTAACTGTCAGACCAAGTTTACTCATATATACTTTAGATTGATTTA
AAACTTCATTTTTAATTTAAAAGGATCTAGGTGAAGATCCTTTTTGATAATCTCATGACCAAAATCCCTT
AACGTGAGTTTTCGTTCCACTGAGCGTCAGACCCCGTAGAAAAGATCAAAGGATCTTCTTGAGATCCTTT
TTTTCTGCGCGTAATCTGCTGCTTGCAAACAAAAAAACCACCGCTACCAGCGGTGGTTTGTTTGCCGGAT
CAAGAGCTACCAACTCTTTTTCCGAAGGTAACTGGCTTCAGCAGAGCGCAGATACCAAATACTGTTCTTC
TAGTGTAGCCGTAGTTAGGCCACCACTTCAAGAACTCTGTAGCACCGCCTACATACCTCGCTCTGCTAAT
CCTGTTACCAGTGGCTGCTGCCAGTGGCGATAAGTCGTGTCTTACCGGGTTGGACTCAAGACGATAGTTA
CCGGATAAGGCGCAGCGGTCGGGCTGAACGGGGGGTTCGTGCACACAGCCCAGCTTGGAGCGAACGACCT
ACACCGAACTGAGATACCTACAGCGTGAGCTATGAGAAAGCGCCACGCTTCCCGAAGGGAGAAAGGCGGA
CAGGTATCCGGTAAGCGGCAGGGTCGGAACAGGAGAGCGCACGAGGGAGCTTCCAGGGGGAAACGCCTGG
TATCTTTATAGTCCTGTCGGGTTTCGCCACCTCTGACTTGAGCGTCGATTTTTGTGATGCTCGTCAGGGG
GGCGGAGCCTATGGAAAAACGCCAGCAACGCGGCCTTTTTACGGTTCCTGGCCTTTTGCTGGCCTTTTGC
TCACATGTTCTTTCCTGCGTTATCCCCTGATTCTGTGGATAACCGTATTACCGCCTTTGAGTGAGCTGAT
ACCGCTCGCCGCAGCCGAACGACCGAGCGCAGCGAGTCAGTGAGCGAGGAAGCGGAAGAGCGCCCAATAC
GCAAACCGCCTCTCCCCGCGCGTTGGCCGATTCATTAATGCAGCTGGCACGACAGGTTTCCCGACTGGAA
AGCGGGCAGTGAGCGCAACGCAATTAATGTGAGTTAGCTCACTCATTAGGCACCCCAGGCTTTACACTTT
ATGCTTCCGGCTCGTATGTTGTGTGGAATTGTGAGCGGATAACAATTTCACACAGGAAACAGCTATGACC
ATGATTACGCCAAGCGCGCAATTAACCCTCACTAAAGGGAACAAAAGCTGGAGCTCCGGATGCAAGGGTT
CGAATCCCTTAGCTCTCATTATTTTTTGCTTTTTCTCTTGAGGTCACATGATCGCAAAATGGCAAATGGC
ACGTGAAGCTGTCGATATTGGGGAACTGTGGTGGTTGGCAAATGACTAATTAAGTTAGTCAAGGCGCCAT
CCTCATGAAAACTGTGTAACATAATAACCGAAGTGTCGAAAAGGTGGCACCTTGTCCAATTGAACACGCT
CGATGAAAAAAATAAGATATATATAAGGTTAAGTAAAGCGTCTGTTAGAAAGGAAGTTTTTCCTTTTTCT
TGCTCTCTTGTCTTTTCATCTACTATTTCCTTCGTGTAATACAGGGTCGTCAGATACATAGATACAATTC
TATTACCCCCATCCATACTCTAGAACTAGTGGATCCATGGTGGTTTTGGCTGCTTCTATCACTACGCGTC
AGGGGAAACCTCTCTTGTCCAGGCAATTCAAAGATCTGTCCAAGGATCGAGTCCTAGAGTTGCTGTCCAA
TTTCCAGAACCTAGTCTCCGAGATCTCGTCAGACCACACATTTGTCGAGGACAAGCACGTCCGCTACGTG
TATAGGCCCTTTGATAACTACTACATTATTCTTATCACAAACCGCCAGTCCAATATTATCAAGGATTTGG
CCACATTAAATCTGTTTTCACAGACGATCAACTCCTACTTGTCTAGTTTCCAAGACCAAGAGATTTTTCA
CAATGCCTTTGAGATCTTGTCCTCGTTCGACGAAATCGTGTCAATGGGCGGGTACAAAGAGAACTTGTCC
TTTACTCAAGTGCAAACATACTTGTCTATGGAGTCGCACGAAGAAAGAATCTTCGAAATTATTGAGCGTA
ATAAAGAGATCGAAGCTACTGAGGAGAGGAAGCGCCGTGCTAAGGAAATTGCTAGAAAAGAACATGAAAG
GAAACACGGGCATCACCATCACCATCACTAGCCGCTCGAGTCATGTAATTAGTTATGTCACGCTTACATT
CACGCCCTCCCCCCACATCCGCTCTAACCGAAAAGGAAGGAGTTAGACAACCTGAAGTCTAGGTCCCTAT
TTATTTTTTTATAGTTATGTTAGTATTAAGAACGTTATTTATATTTCAAATTTTTCTTTTTTTTCTGTAC
AGACGCGTGTACGCATGTAACATTATACTGAAAACCTTGCTTGAGAAGGTTTTGGGACGCTCGAAGGCTT
TAATTTGCGGCCGGTACCCAATTCGCCCTATAGTGAGTCGTATTACGCGCGCTCACTGGCCGTCGTTTTA
CAACGTCGTGACTGGGAAAACCCTGGCGTTACCCAACTTAATCGCCTTGCAGCACATCCCCCTTTCGCCA
GCTGGCGTAATAGCGAAGAGGCCCGCACCGATCGCCCTTCCCAACAGTTGCGCAGCCTGAATGGCGAATG
G
[124 nt withheld, positions 4762-4885]
C
[91 nt withheld, positions 4887-4977]
A
[49 nt withheld, positions 4979-5027]
CCTTTGACGTTGGAGTCCACGTTCTTT
[37 nt withheld, positions 5055-5091]
ACCCTATCTCGGTCTATTCTTTTGATTTATAAGGGATTTTGCCGATTTCGGCCTATTGGTTAAAAAATGA
GCTGATTTAACAAAAATTTAACGCGAATTTTAACAAAATATTAACGCTTACAATTTCCTGATGCGGTATT
TTCTCCTTACGCATCTGTGCGGTATTTCACACCGCATATCGACCGGTCGAGGAGAACTTCTAGTATATCT
ACATACCTAATATTATTGCCTTATTAAAAATGGAATCCCAACAATTACATCAAAATCCACATTCTCTTCA
AAATCAATTGTCCTGTACTTCCTTGTTCATGTGTGTTCAAAAACGTTATATTTATAGGATAATTATACTC
TATTTCTCAACAAGTAATTGGTTGTTTGGCCGAGCGGTCTAAGGCGCCTGATTCAAGAAATATCTTGACC
GCAGTTAACTGTGGGAATACTCAGGTATCGTAAGATGCAAGAGTTCGAATCTCTTAGCAACCATTATTTT
TTTCCTCAACATAACGAGAACACACAGGGGCGCTATCGCACAGAATCAAATTCGATGACTGGAAATTTTT
TGTTAATTTCAGAGGTCGCCTGACGCATATACCTTTTTCAACTGAAAAATTGGGAGAAAAAGGAAAGGTG
AGAGCGCCGGAACCGGCTTTTCATATAGAATAGAGAAGCGTTCATGACTAAATGCTTGCATCACAATACT
TGAAGTTGACAATATTATTTAAGGACCTATTGTTTTTTCCAATAGGTGGTTAGCAATCGTCTTACTTTCT
AACTTTTCTTACCTTTTACATTTCAGCAATATATATATATATATTTCAAGGATATACCATTCTAATGTCT
GCCCCTAAGAAGATCGTCGTTTTGCCAGGTGACCACGTTGGTCAAGAAATCACAGCCGAAGCCATTAAGG
TTCTTAAAGCTATTTCTGATGTTCGTTCCAATGTCAAGTTCGATTTCGAAAATCATTTAATTGGTGGTGC
TGCTATCGATGCTACAGGTGTTCCACTTCCAGATGAGGCGCTGGAAGCCTCCAAGAAGGCTGATGCCGTT
TTGTTAGGTGCTGTGGGTGGTCCTAAATGGGGTACCGGTAGTGTTAGACCTGAACAAGGTTTACTAAAAA
TCCGTAAAGAACTTCAATTGTACGCCAACTTAAGACCATGTAACTTTGCATCCGACTCTCTTTTAGACTT
ATCTCCAATCAAGCCACAATTTGCTAAAGGTACTGACTTCGTTGTTGTCAGAGAATTAGTGGGAGGTATT
TACTTTGGTAAGAGAAAGGAAGACGATGGTGATGGTGTCGCTTGGGATAGTGAACAATACACCGTTCCAG
AAGTGCAAAGAATCACAAGAATGGCCGCTTTCATGGCCCTACAACATGAGCCACCATTGCCTATTTGGTC
CTTGGATAAAGCTAATGTTTTGGCCTCTTCAAGATTATGGAGAAAAACTGTGGAGGAAACCATCAAGAAC
GAATTCCCTACATTGAAGGTTCAACATCAATTGATTGATTCTGCCGCCATGATCCTAGTTAAGAACCCAA
CCCACCTAAATGGTATTATAATCACCAGCAACATGTTTGGTGATATCATCTCCGATGAAGCCTCCGTTAT
CCCAGGTTCCTTGGGTTTGTTGCCATCTGCGTCCTTGGCCTCTTTGCCAGACAAGAACACCGCATTTGGT
TTGTACGAACCATGCCACGGTTCTGCTCCAGATTTGCCAAAGAATAAGGTCAACCCTATCGCCACTATCT
TGTCTGCTGCAATGATGTTGAAATTGTCATTGAACTTGCCTGAAGAAGGTAAGGCCATTGAAGATGCAGT
TAAAAAGGTTTTGGATGCAGGTATCAGAACTGGTGATTTAGGTGGTTCCAACAGTACCACCGAAGTCGGT
GATGCTGTCGCCGAAGAAGTTAAGAAAATCCTTGCTTAAAAAGATTCTCTTTTTTTATGATATTTGTACA
TAAACTTTATAAATGAAATTCATAATAGAAACGACACGAAATTACAAAATGGAATATGTTCATAGGGTAG
ACGAAACTA
Features (pLannotate 1.2.2; 24 found; start..end, strand, type, name):
    252..368     -  CDS            NFS1 (fragment): NFS1_YEAST - Also known as SPL1 From Saccharomyces cerevisiae (strain ATCC 204508 / S288c) (Baker's yeast).
    367..417     -  misc_feature   bom (fragment): basis of mobility region from pBR322
    519..554     -  CDS            rop (fragment): Rop protein, which maintains plasmids at low copy number; rop
    623..1126    -  misc_feature   CEN/ARS: S. cerevisiae CEN6 centromere fused to an autonomously replicating sequence
   1163..1267    +  promoter       AmpR promoter: bla
   1268..2128    +  CDS            AmpR: β-lactamase; bla; confers resistance to ampicillin, carbenicillin, and related antibiotics
   2299..2887    +  rep_origin     ori: high-copy-number ColE1/pMB1/pBR322/pUC origin of replication
   3070..3162    +  CDS            lacI (fragment): lac repressor; lacI; The lac repressor binds to the lac operator to inhibit transcription in E. coli. This inhibition can be relieved by adding lactose or isopropyl-β-D-thiogalactopyranoside (IPTG).
   3175..3196    +  protein_bind   CAP binding site: CAP binding activates transcription in the presence of cAMP. E. coli catabolite activator protein
   3211..3241    +  promoter       lac promoter: promoter for the E. coli lac operon
   3249..3265    +  protein_bind   lac operator: The lac repressor binds to the lac operator to inhibit transcription in E. coli. This inhibition can be relieved by adding lactose or isopropyl-β-D-thiogalactopyranoside (IPTG). lac repressor encoded by lacI
   3310..3328    +  promoter       T3 promoter: promoter for bacteriophage T3 RNA polymerase
   3379..3728    +  promoter       MET17 promoter: S. cerevisiae MET17; expression is repressed by methionine; MET15; MET25
   3728..3746    +  misc_feature   MCS (fragment): pBluescript multiple cloning site
   3747..4280    +  CDS            RET2 (fragment): COPD_YEAST - Experimental evidence at protein level: Swiss-Prot protein existence level 1. The coatomer is a cytosolic protein complex that binds to dilysine motifs and reversibly associates with Golgi non-clathrin- coated vesicles, which further mediate biosynthetic protein transport from the ER, via the Golgi up to the trans Golgi network. Coatomer complex is required for budding from Golgi membranes, and is essential for the retrograde Golgi-to-ER transport of dilysine-tagged proteins (By similarity). From Saccharomyces cerevisiae (strain ATCC 204508 / S288c) (Baker's yeast).
   4281..4298    +  CDS            7xHis (fragment): 6xHis affinity tag
   4311..4558    +  terminator     CYC1 terminator: S. cerevisiae CYC1; transcription terminator for CYC1
   4577..4595    -  promoter       T7 promoter: promoter for bacteriophage T7 RNA polymerase
   4603..4758    +  CDS            lacZα (fragment): LacZα fragment of β-galactosidase; lacZ fragment
   4762..5190    +  rep_origin     f1 ori (sequence partly withheld): f1 bacteriophage origin of replication; arrow indicates direction of (+) strand synthesis
   5218..5270    -  misc_feature   bom (fragment): basis of mobility region from pBR322
   5301..5378    +  CDS            YO192_YEAST (fragment): Experimental evidence at protein level: Swiss-Prot protein existence level 1. From Saccharomyces cerevisiae (strain ATCC 204508 / S288c) (Baker's yeast).
   5518..5925    +  promoter       LEU2 promoter: S. cerevisiae LEU2
   5926..7020    +  CDS            LEU2: 3-isopropylmalate dehydrogenase, required for leucine biosynthesis; S. cerevisiae LEU2; yeast auxotrophic marker
