[The description below was written by a language model from this plasmid's Addgene catalogue record and pLannotate feature annotations shown in this document.]
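Description:
p415 Ret2LD2a Q146F is a low-copy yeast expression shuttle plasmid built on the p415 backbone. A CEN6/ARS element provides centromeric, stably segregating replication in Saccharomyces cerevisiae. The LEU2 gene, driven by its own promoter, allows selection by leucine prototrophy in leu2 strains. For propagation in E. coli the plasmid carries a high-copy ColE1/pUC-type origin and the β-lactamase gene conferring ampicillin resistance. An f1 origin, lac promoter/operator and lacZα remnants, and flanking T3 and T7 promoters are carried over from the pBluescript-derived parent. Several short annotated fragments (NFS1, rop, bom, lacI) appear to be backbone remnants or sequence adjacent to the marker rather than functional parts.

The expression cassette places a fragment of S. cerevisiae RET2 between the MET25 (MET17) promoter and the CYC1 terminator, cloned between BamHI and XhoI sites that remain intact. RET2 encodes the δ-COP subunit of the COPI coatomer. The annotated coding segment is about 534 bp, so it covers only part of the protein. The name "LD2a" and the associated publication title suggest it comprises the longin domain plus adjacent C-terminal helical sequence, although the record does not define the boundaries. The insert carries the Q146F point substitution and is fused at its C terminus to a polyhistidine tag for detection or affinity purification. The MET25 promoter is repressed by methionine, so expression can be tuned through the methionine content of the medium.

The record gives the purpose only as the Q146F mutation. In the context of the linked study, the plasmid presumably serves to test how this residue contributes to δ-COP function and COPI dynamics in yeast.
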