Addgene plasmid #75259: p415 Ret2LD2a Q146F
Purpose: Q146F mutation
Depositing lab: Blanche Schwappach. Depositing organization: Universitaetsmedizin Goettingen. Publication: delta-COP contains a helix C-terminal to its longin domain key to COPI dynamics and function. Arakel EC, Richter KP, Clancy A, Schwappach B. Proc Natl Acad Sci U S A. 2016 Jun 21;113(25):6916-21. doi: 10.1073/pnas.1603544113. Epub 2016 Jun 13. PubMed 27298352.
Backbone
  Vector backbone: p415
  Vector type: Yeast Expression
  Selectable markers: LEU2
Growth in bacteria
  Bacterial resistance: Ampicillin, 100 μg/mL
  Growth temperature: 37°C
  Growth strain: DH5alpha
  Copy number: Unknown
Gene/Insert
  Gene/Insert name: Ret2LD2a
  Species: S. cerevisiae (budding yeast)
  Mutation: Q146F
  Promoter: Met25
  Tag / fusion protein: His (C terminal on insert)
  Cloning method: Restriction Enzyme; 5′ cloning site BamH1 (not destroyed); 3′ cloning site Xho1 (not destroyed)
  Sequencing primers: 5′ CTTTTTCTTGCTCTCTTGTCTTTTCATCTA; 3′ GAGCGGATGTGGGGGGAGGGCGTGAATGTA
Terms and licenses: Academic/Nonprofit Terms; Industry Terms: Not Available to Industry
How to cite: p415 Ret2LD2a Q146F was a gift from Blanche Schwappach (Addgene plasmid # 75259 ; http://n2t.net/addgene:75259 ; RRID:Addgene_75259)
